>Addgene plasmid #210347 | Flag-V0A | addgene full sequence | sequence record 418124 | Addgene NGS Result
GACGGATCGGGAGATCTCCCGATCCCCTATGGTGCACTCTCAGTACAATCTGCTCTGATGCCGCATAGTT
AAGCCAGTATCTGCTCCCTGCTTGTGTGTTGGAGGTCGCTGAGTAGTGCGCGAGCAAAATTTAAGCTACA
ACAAGGCAAGGCTTGACCGACAATTGCATGAAGAATCTGCTTAGGGTTAGGCGTTTTGCGCTGCTTCGCG
ATGTACGGGCCAGATATACGCGTTGACATTGATTATTGACTAGTTATTAATAGTAATCAATTACGGGGTC
ATTAGTTCATAGCCCATATATGGAGTTCCGCGTTACATAACTTACGGTAAATGGCCCGCCTGGCTGACCG
CCCAACGACCCCCGCCCATTGACGTCAATAATGACGTATGTTCCCATAGTAACGCCAATAGGGACTTTCC
ATTGACGTCAATGGGTGGAGTATTTACGGTAAACTGCCCACTTGGCAGTACATCAAGTGTATCATATGCC
AAGTACGCCCCCTATTGACGTCAATGACGGTAAATGGCCCGCCTGGCATTATGCCCAGTACATGACCTTA
TGGGACTTTCCTACTTGGCAGTACATCTACGTATTAGTCATCGCTATTACCATGGTGATGCGGTTTTGGC
AGTACATCAATGGGCGTGGATAGCGGTTTGACTCACGGGGATTTCCAAGTCTCCACCCCATTGACGTCAA
TGGGAGTTTGTTTTGGCACCAAAATCAACGGGACTTTCCAAAATGTCGTAACAACTCCGCCCCATTGACG
CAAATGGGCGGTAGGCGTGTACGGTGGGAGGTCTATATAAGCAGAGCTCTCTGGCTAACTAGAGAACCCA
CTGCTTACTGGCTTATCGAAATTAATACGACTCACTATAGGGAGACCCAAGCTGGCTAGCGTTTAAACTT
AAGCTTACCATGGACTACAAGGACGACGATGACAAGGTACCAGGATCTATGGGGGAGCTTTTCCGGAGTG
AAGAAATGACACTGGCCCAGCTTTTTCTACAGTCAGAGGCTGCTTATTGTTGTGTCAGTGAATTAGGAGA
ACTTGGAAAGGTTCAGTTTCGTGACTTAAATCCAGATGTGAATGTTTTCCAACGGAAATTTGTGAATGAA
GTTAGAAGATGTGAAGAAATGGATCGAAAGCTTCGATTTGTTGAGAAAGAGATAAGAAAAGCTAACATTC
CGATTATGGACACCGGTGAAAACCCAGAGGTTCCCTTCCCCCGGGACATGATTGACTTAGAGGCCAATTT
TGAGAAGATTGAAAATGAACTGAAGGAAATCAACACAAACCAGGAAGCTCTGAAGAGAAACTTCCTGGAA
CTGACCGAATTAAAATTTATACTTCGCAAAACTCAGCAATTTTTTGATGAGATGGCGGATCCAGACTTGT
TGGAAGAGTCCTCATCCCTCTTGGAGCCAAGTGAGATGGGAAGAGGCACTCCTTTAAGACTTGGCTTCGT
GGCTGGTGTCATTAACCGGGAGCGCATCCCTACTTTTGAGCGCATGCTTTGGCGGGTATGCCGGGGAAAT
GTGTTCCTGCGACAGGCTGAAATCGAGAACCCCCTGGAGGATCCTGTGACTGGCGACTACGTGCACAAGT
CTGTGTTTATCATTTTCTTCCAAGGTGATCAGCTGAAAAACAGAGTCAAGAAAATCTGTGAAGGGTTCCG
AGCCTCACTCTATCCCTGTCCTGAGACACCACAGGAGAGGAAGGAAATGGCTTCTGGAGTGAATACCAGG
ATTGATGATCTCCAAATGGTTCTGAATCAAACGGAGGATCACCGCCAGAGGGTTCTGCAGGCAGCTGCTA
AGAACATCCGTGTCTGGTTCATCAAAGTGCGGAAGATGAAGGCCATCTATCACACCCTGAACCTGTGCAA
CATAGATGTGACTCAGAAATGCTTGATTGCAGAGGTCTGGTGCCCTGTCACCGACCTTGACTCCATCCAG
TTTGCACTCAGAAGGGGCACGGAACACAGTGGTTCCACTGTACCTTCCATTTTGAACAGGATGCAGACAA
ACCAGACTCCCCCAACCTATAACAAAACCAACAAGTTTACCTATGGCTTTCAGAACATAGTAGATGCTTA
TGGAATTGGAACTTACCGAGAGATAAATCCAGCTCCGTATACTATTATCACGTTCCCTTTTCTATTTGCT
GTGATGTTTGGAGACTTCGGTCATGGCATTTTAATGACCCTTTTTGCTGTGTGGATGGTACTGAGGGAGA
GCCGGATCCTTTCCCAGAAGAATGAGAATGAGATGTTTAGCACTGTGTTCAGTGGTCGATACATTATTTT
ATTGATGGGTGTGTTCTCCATGTACACTGGCCTCATCTACAATGATTGCTTTTCCAAGTCTCTTAATATC
TTTGGGTCATCCTGGAGTGTACGGCCGATGTTTACTTATAATTGGACTGAAGAGACGCTTCGGGGGAACC
CTGTTCTACAGCTGAACCCAGCCCTCCCTGGAGTGTTTGGTGGACCATACCCTTTTGGCATTGATCCAAT
TTGGAACATTGCTACCAATAAACTGACGTTCTTGAACTCCTTTAAGATGAAGATGTCTGTTATCCTTGGT
ATCATCCATATGCTGTTTGGAGTCAGCCTGAGTCTGTTCAACCATATCTATTTCAAGAAGCCCCTGAATA
TCTACTTTGGATTTATTCCTGAAATAATCTTCATGACCTCTTTGTTTGGCTATTTGGTTATCCTTATTTT
TTACAAGTGGACGGCCTATGATGCTCATACCTCTGAGAATGCACCAAGCCTTCTGATCCATTTCATAAAC
ATGTTCCTCTTTTCCTACCCAGAGTCTGGTTATTCAATGTTGTATTCTGGACAGAAAGGAATTCAGTGTT
TCCTGGTAGTGGTTGCACTACTGTGTGTACCTTGGATGCTGCTGTTTAAACCATTGGTCCTTCGCCGTCA
GTATTTGAGGAGAAAGCATTTGGGAACTCTCAACTTTGGTGGGATCAGGGTGGGCAACGGACCGACAGAG
GAGGATGCTGAGATTATTCAGCATGACCAGCTCTCCACCCACTCAGAGGACGCAGACGAGTTTGACTTTG
GGGACACCATGGTCCACCAGGCCATCCACACCATCGAGTACTGCCTGGGCTGCATCTCCAACACTGCCTC
CTACTTGCGGCTCTGGGCCCTCAGCCTCGCTCATGCGCAGCTGTCTGAGGTGCTTTGGACCATGGTGATC
CACATCGGCCTGAGCGTGAAGAGCTTGGCGGGAGGTTTGGTGCTGTTCTTCTTCTTCACTGCCTTTGCCA
CCCTGACCGTGGCCATCCTCCTGATCATGGAGGGCCTCTCGGCCTTTCTCCACGCACTGCGCTTACACTG
GGTTGAGTTCCAGAATAAATTCTACAGCGGGACCGGTTTCAAGTTCTTACCCTTCTCCTTCGAGCATATT
CGGGAAGGGAAGTTTGAAGAGTGACTCGAGTCTAGAGGGCCCGTTTAAACCCGCTGATCAGCCTCGACTG
TGCCTTCTAGTTGCCAGCCATCTGTTGTTTGCCCCTCCCCCGTGCCTTCCTTGACCCTGGAAGGTGCCAC
TCCCACTGTCCTTTCCTAATAAAATGAGGAAATTGCATCGCATTGTCTGAGTAGGTGTCATTCTATTCTG
GGGGGTGGGGTGGGGCAGGACAGCAAGGGGGAGGATTGGGAAGACAATAGCAGGCATGCTGGGGATGCGG
TGGGCTCTATGGCTTCTGAGGCGGAAAGAACCAGCTGGGGCTCTAGGGGGTATCCCC
[124 nt withheld, positions 3768-3891]
C
[91 nt withheld, positions 3893-3983]
A
[49 nt withheld, positions 3985-4033]
CCTTTGACGTTGGAGTCCACGTTCTTT
[37 nt withheld, positions 4061-4097]
ACCCTATCTCGGTCTATTCTTTTGATTTATAAGGGATTTTGCCGATTTCGGCCTATTGGTTAAAAAATGA
GCTGATTTAACAAAAATTTAACGCGAATTAATTCTGTGGAATGTGTGTCAGTTAGGGTGTGGAAAGTCCC
CAGGCTCCCCAGCAGGCAGAAGTATGCAAAGCATGCATCTCAATTAGTCAGCAACCAGGTGTGGAAAGTC
CCCAGGCTCCCCAGCAGGCAGAAGTATGCAAAGCATGCATCTCAATTAGTCAGCAACCATAGTCCCGCCC
CTAACTCCGCCCATCCCGCCCCTAACTCCGCCCAGTTCCGCCCATTCTCCGCCCCATGGCTGACTAATTT
TTTTTATTTATGCAGAGGCCGAGGCCGCCTCTGCCTCTGAGCTATTCCAGAAGTAGTGAGGAGGCTTTTT
TGGAGGCCTAGGCTTTTGCAAAAAGCTCCCGGGAGCTTGTATATCCATTTTCGGATCTGATCAAGAGACA
GGATGAGGATCGTTTCGCATGATTGAACAAGATGGATTGCACGCAGGTTCTCCGGCCGCTTGGGTGGAGA
GGCTATTCGGCTATGACTGGGCACAACAGACAATCGGCTGCTCTGATGCCGCCGTGTTCCGGCTGTCAGC
GCAGGGGCGCCCGGTTCTTTTTGTCAAGACCGACCTGTCCGGTGCCCTGAATGAACTGCAGGACGAGGCA
GCGCGGCTATCGTGGCTGGCCACGACGGGCGTTCCTTGCGCAGCTGTGCTCGACGTTGTCACTGAAGCGG
GAAGGGACTGGCTGCTATTGGGCGAAGTGCCGGGGCAGGATCTCCTGTCATCTCACCTTGCTCCTGCCGA
GAAAGTATCCATCATGGCTGATGCAATGCGGCGGCTGCATACGCTTGATCCGGCTACCTGCCCATTCGAC
CACCAAGCGAAACATCGCATCGAGCGAGCACGTACTCGGATGGAAGCCGGTCTTGTCGATCAGGATGATC
TGGACGAAGAGCATCAGGGGCTCGCGCCAGCCGAACTGTTCGCCAGGCTCAAGGCGCGCATGCCCGACGG
CGAGGATCTCGTCGTGACCCATGGCGATGCCTGCTTGCCGAATATCATGGTGGAAAATGGCCGCTTTTCT
GGATTCATCGACTGTGGCCGGCTGGGTGTGGCGGACCGCTATCAGGACATAGCGTTGGCTACCCGTGATA
TTGCTGAAGAGCTTGGCGGCGAATGGGCTGACCGCTTCCTCGTGCTTTACGGTATCGCCGCTCCCGATTC
GCAGCGCATCGCCTTCTATCGCCTTCTTGACGAGTTCTTCTGAGCGGGACTCTGGGGTTCGAAATGACCG
ACCAAGCGACGCCCAACCTGCCATCACGAGATTTCGATTCCACCGCCGCCTTCTATGAAAGGTTGGGCTT
CGGAATCGTTTTCCGGGACGCCGGCTGGATGATCCTCCAGCGCGGGGATCTCATGCTGGAGTTCTTCGCC
CACCCCAACTTGTTTATTGCAGCTTATAATGGTTACAAATAAAGCAATAGCATCACAAATTTCACAAATA
AAGCATTTTTTTCACTGCATTCTAGTTGTGGTTTGTCCAAACTCATCAATGTATCTTATCATGTCTGTAT
ACCGTCGACCTCTAGCTAGAGCTTGGCGTAATCATGGTCATAGCTGTTTCCTGTGTGAAATTGTTATCCG
CTCACAATTCCACACAACATACGAGCCGGAAGCATAAAGTGTAAAGCCTGGGGTGCCTAATGAGTGAGCT
AACTCACATTAATTGCGTTGCGCTCACTGCCCGCTTTCCAGTCGGGAAACCTGTCGTGCCAGCTGCATTA
ATGAATCGGCCAACGCGCGGGGAGAGGCGGTTTGCGTATTGGGCGCTCTTCCGCTTCCTCGCTCACTGAC
TCGCTGCGCTCGGTCGTTCGGCTGCGGCGAGCGGTATCAGCTCACTCAAAGGCGGTAATACGGTTATCCA
CAGAATCAGGGGATAACGCAGGAAAGAACATGTGAGCAAAAGGCCAGCAAAAGGCCAGGAACCGTAAAAA
GGCCGCGTTGCTGGCGTTTTTCCATAGGCTCCGCCCCCCTGACGAGCATCACAAAAATCGACGCTCAAGT
CAGAGGTGGCGAAACCCGACAGGACTATAAAGATACCAGGCGTTTCCCCCTGGAAGCTCCCTCGTGCGCT
CTCCTGTTCCGACCCTGCCGCTTACCGGATACCTGTCCGCCTTTCTCCCTTCGGGAAGCGTGGCGCTTTC
TCATAGCTCACGCTGTAGGTATCTCAGTTCGGTGTAGGTCGTTCGCTCCAAGCTGGGCTGTGTGCACGAA
CCCCCCGTTCAGCCCGACCGCTGCGCCTTATCCGGTAACTATCGTCTTGAGTCCAACCCGGTAAGACACG
ACTTATCGCCACTGGCAGCAGCCACTGGTAACAGGATTAGCAGAGCGAGGTATGTAGGCGGTGCTACAGA
GTTCTTGAAGTGGTGGCCTAACTACGGCTACACTAGAAGAACAGTATTTGGTATCTGCGCTCTGCTGAAG
CCAGTTACCTTCGGAAAAAGAGTTGGTAGCTCTTGATCCGGCAAACAAACCACCGCTGGTAGCGGTGGTT
TTTTTGTTTGCAAGCAGCAGATTACGCGCAGAAAAAAAGGATCTCAAGAAGATCCTTTGATCTTTTCTAC
GGGTCTGACGCTCAGTGGAACGAAAACTCACGTTAAGGGATTTTGGTCATGAGATTATCAAAAAGGATCT
TCACCTAGATCCTTTTAAATTAAAAATGAAGTTTTAAATCAATCTAAAGTATATATGAGTAAACTTGGTC
TGACAGTTACCAATGCTTAATCAGTGAGGCACCTATCTCAGCGATCTGTCTATTTCGTTCATCCATAGTT
GCCTGACTCCCCGTCGTGTAGATAACTACGATACGGGAGGGCTTACCATCTGGCCCCAGTGCTGCAATGA
TACCGCGAGACCCACGCTCACCGGCTCCAGATTTATCAGCAATAAACCAGCCAGCCGGAAGGGCCGAGCG
CAGAAGTGGTCCTGCAACTTTATCCGCCTCCATCCAGTCTATTAATTGTTGCCGGGAAGCTAGAGTAAGT
AGTTCGCCAGTTAATAGTTTGCGCAACGTTGTTGCCATTGCTACAGGCATCGTGGTGTCACGCTCGTCGT
TTGGTATGGCTTCATTCAGCTCCGGTTCCCAACGATCAAGGCGAGTTACATGATCCCCCATGTTGTGCAA
AAAAGCGGTTAGCTCCTTCGGTCCTCCGATCGTTGTCAGAAGTAAGTTGGCCGCAGTGTTATCACTCATG
GTTATGGCAGCACTGCATAATTCTCTTACTGTCATGCCATCCGTAAGATGCTTTTCTGTGACTGGTGAGT
ACTCAACCAAGTCATTCTGAGAATAGTGTATGCGGCGACCGAGTTGCTCTTGCCCGGCGTCAATACGGGA
TAATACCGCGCCACATAGCAGAACTTTAAAAGTGCTCATCATTGGAAAACGTTCTTCGGGGCGAAAACTC
TCAAGGATCTTACCGCTGTTGAGATCCAGTTCGATGTAACCCACTCGTGCACCCAACTGATCTTCAGCAT
CTTTTACTTTCACCAGCGTTTCTGGGTGAGCAAAAACAGGAAGGCAAAATGCCGCAAAAAAGGGAATAAG
GGCGACACGGAAATGTTGAATACTCATACTCTTCCTTTTTCAATATTATTGAAGCATTTATCAGGGTTAT
TGTCTCATGAGCGGATACATATTTGAATGTATTTAGAAAAATAAACAAATAGGGGTTCCGCGCACATTTC
CCCGAAAAGTGCCACCTGACGTC
Features (pLannotate 1.2.2; 21 found; start..end, strand, type, name):
     28..80      -  misc_feature   bom (fragment): basis of mobility region from pBR322
    235..614     +  enhancer       CMV enhancer: human cytomegalovirus immediate early enhancer
    615..818     +  promoter       CMV promoter: human cytomegalovirus (CMV) immediate early promoter
    814..847     +  LTR            5' LTR (truncated) (fragment): truncated 5' long terminal repeat (LTR) from HIV-1
    863..881     +  promoter       T7 promoter: promoter for bacteriophage T7 RNA polymerase
    926..946     +  CDS            FLAG (fragment): FLAG® epitope tag, followed by an enterokinase cleavage site
    959..3451    +  CDS            ATP6V0A1: VPP1_HUMAN - Also known as ATP6N1, ATP6N1A, VPP1. Experimental evidence at protein level: Swiss-Prot protein existence level 1. Required for assembly and activity of the vacuolar ATPase. Potential role in differential targeting and regulation of the enzyme for a specific organelle (By similarity). From Homo sapiens (Human).
   3498..3722    +  polyA_signal   bGH poly(A) signal: bovine growth hormone polyadenylation signal
   3726..3747    +  promoter       SV40 promoter (fragment): SV40 enhancer and early promoter
   3768..4196    +  rep_origin     f1 ori (sequence partly withheld): f1 bacteriophage origin of replication; arrow indicates direction of (+) strand synthesis
   4210..4539    +  promoter       SV40 promoter: SV40 enhancer and early promoter
   4606..5397    +  CDS            neo: KKA2_KLEPN - Also known as kan, nptII. Experimental evidence at protein level: Swiss-Prot protein existence level 1. Resistance to kanamycin, neomycin, paromomycin, ribostamycin, butirosin and gentamicin B. From Klebsiella pneumoniae.
   5421..5579    +  CDS            ble (fragment): BLE_KLEPN - Experimental evidence at protein level: Swiss-Prot protein existence level 1. Binding protein with a strong affinity to the bleomycin family of antibiotics. Binds to CL990; an antimitotic-antibiotic compound. From Klebsiella pneumoniae.
   5574..5695    +  polyA_signal   SV40 poly(A) signal: SV40 polyadenylation signal
   5768..5784    -  protein_bind   lac operator: The lac repressor binds to the lac operator to inhibit transcription in E. coli. This inhibition can be relieved by adding lactose or isopropyl-β-D-thiogalactopyranoside (IPTG). lac repressor encoded by lacI
   5792..5822    -  promoter       lac promoter: promoter for the E. coli lac operon
   5837..5858    -  protein_bind   CAP binding site: CAP binding activates transcription in the presence of cAMP. E. coli catabolite activator protein
   5871..5963    -  CDS            lacI (fragment): lac repressor; lacI; The lac repressor binds to the lac operator to inhibit transcription in E. coli. This inhibition can be relieved by adding lactose or isopropyl-β-D-thiogalactopyranoside (IPTG).
   6146..6734    -  rep_origin     ori: high-copy-number ColE1/pMB1/pBR322/pUC origin of replication
   6904..7764    -  CDS            AmpR: β-lactamase; bla; confers resistance to ampicillin, carbenicillin, and related antibiotics
   7765..7869    -  promoter       AmpR promoter: bla
