[The description below was written by a language model from this plasmid's Addgene catalogue record and pLannotate feature annotations shown in this document.]
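Description:
Flag-V0A is a mammalian expression plasmid built on a pcDNA3.1 backbone that produces the human V-ATPase V0 subunit a1 (ATP6V0A1) with an N-terminal FLAG epitope tag. In bacteria it is maintained through a high-copy ColE1/pUC-type origin and selected with ampicillin via the β-lactamase gene and its own promoter. An f1 origin is also present, a standard backbone element that allows single-stranded DNA production. The catalogue lists a total size of about 7.2 kb, whereas the sequenced record used for the feature table is 7.9 kb. The annotated insert of roughly 2.5 kb fits the larger figure better.

The expression cassette consists of the human cytomegalovirus immediate-early enhancer and promoter, followed by a T7 promoter, the FLAG coding sequence, the ATP6V0A1 open reading frame, and the bovine growth hormone polyadenylation signal. This arrangement gives strong constitutive transcription in transfected mammalian cells, and the FLAG tag allows detection or immunoprecipitation of the protein with anti-FLAG reagents. A separate cassette, in which the SV40 enhancer/early promoter drives the neomycin phosphotransferase gene ahead of an SV40 poly(A) signal, allows G418 selection of stable transfectants. Several short annotations (an HIV-1 LTR fragment, a ble fragment, an extra SV40 promoter fragment, a bom fragment, and lac promoter/operator and lacI remnants) appear to be partial matches to backbone sequence rather than functional modules.

The record states only that the plasmid is intended to express ATP6V0A in mammalian cells. It was deposited in connection with a study of host membrane protein complexes that bind SARS-CoV-2 NSP3 and promote virus replication, but the specific role of this construct in that work is not stated.
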