Addgene plasmid #210347: Flag-V0A
Purpose: Expresses ATP6V0A in mammalian cells
Depositing lab: Michele Pagano. Depositing organization: NYU Grossman School of Medicine. Publication: The REEP5/TRAM1 complex binds SARS-CoV-2 NSP3 and promotes virus replication. Li J, Gui Q, Liang FX, Sall J, Zhang Q, Duan Y, Dhabaria A, Askenazi M, Ueberheide B, Stapleford KA, Pagano M. J Virol. 2023 Sep 28:e0050723. doi: 10.1128/jvi.00507-23. PubMed 37768083.
Backbone
  Vector backbone: PcDNA3.1
  Backbone size w/o insert (bp): 5400
  Total vector size (bp): 7200
  Vector type: Mammalian Expression
  Selectable markers: Neomycin (select with G418)
Growth in bacteria
  Bacterial resistance: Ampicillin, 100 μg/mL
  Growth temperature: 37°C
  Growth strain: DH5alpha
  Copy number: High Copy
Gene/Insert
  Gene/Insert name: V-ATPase V0A
  Species: H. sapiens (human)
  Entrez Gene: ATP6V0A1 (a.k.a. ATP6N1, ATP6N1A, Stv1, VPP1, Vph1, a1)
  Tag / fusion protein: Flag (N terminal on insert)
  Cloning method: Ligation Independent Cloning
  Sequencing primers: 5′ CMV-F; 3′ BGHR
Resource information
  A portion of this plasmid was derived from a plasmid made by: Dafna Bar-Sagi
Terms and licenses: Academic/Nonprofit Terms; Industry Terms: Not Available to Industry
How to cite: Flag-V0A was a gift from Michele Pagano (Addgene plasmid # 210347 ; http://n2t.net/addgene:210347 ; RRID:Addgene_210347)
